Addgene plasmid #206459: pAc5.1-PH-mCherry-human FKBP12 (HK174)
Purpose: FKBP12 expression in Schneider cells for imaging
Depositing lab: Mandy Jeske. Depositing organization: Universitaet Heidelberg. Publication: ReLo is a simple and rapid colocalization assay to identify and characterize direct protein-protein interactions. Salgania HK, Metz J, Jeske M. Nat Commun. 2024 Apr 3;15(1):2875. doi: 10.1038/s41467-024-47233-4. PubMed 38570497.
Backbone
  Vector backbone: HK049-pAc5.1 PH mcherry FspAI
  Vector type: Insect Expression
Growth in bacteria
  Bacterial resistance: Ampicillin, 100 μg/mL
  Growth temperature: 37°C
  Growth strain: DH5alpha
  Copy number: High Copy
Gene/Insert
  Gene/Insert name: FKBP12
  Species: H. sapiens (human)
  Entrez Gene: FKBP1A (a.k.a. FKBP-12, FKBP-1A, FKBP1, FKBP12, PKC12, PKCI2, PPIASE)
  Tag / fusion protein: PH mcherry (N terminal on insert)
  Cloning method: Restriction Enzyme; 5′ cloning site Unknown (unknown if destroyed)
Terms and licenses: Academic/Nonprofit Terms; Industry Terms: Not Available to Industry
Depositor comments: Please visit https://www.biorxiv.org/content/10.1101/2022.03.04.482790v2 for bioRxiv preprint.
How to cite: pAc5.1-PH-mCherry-human FKBP12 (HK174) was a gift from Mandy Jeske (Addgene plasmid # 206459 ; http://n2t.net/addgene:206459 ; RRID:Addgene_206459)
