[The description below was written by a language model from this plasmid's Addgene catalogue record and pLannotate feature annotations shown in this document.]
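Description:
pAc5.1-PH-mCherry-human FKBP12 (HK174) is a 6.8 kb insect expression plasmid built on a pAc5.1-derived backbone that already carried a PH-mCherry module. It is intended for transfection into Drosophila Schneider cells. In bacteria it is maintained through a high-copy ColE1/pUC-type origin and selected with ampicillin via the β-lactamase gene and its native promoter. The record lists no marker for selection in insect cells. Short annotated fragments of a tetracycline resistance gene and SV40 large T antigen appear to be non-functional backbone remnants.

Expression is driven by the constitutive Drosophila actin 5C promoter. The open reading frame begins with a fragment of rat phospholipase C delta 1 that corresponds to its pleckstrin homology (PH) domain, followed by mCherry and then human FKBP12 (FKBP1A). PLCδ1 binds phosphatidylinositol 4,5-bisphosphate, so the PH domain is expected to anchor the red fluorescent fusion at the plasma membrane. A V5 epitope sequence from the backbone lies downstream of the FKBP12 coding region, but the record does not say whether it is translated in frame with the fusion. An SV40 polyadenylation signal follows the cassette.

The stated purpose is FKBP12 expression in Schneider cells for imaging. The associated publication describes a colocalization assay for detecting direct protein-protein interactions. In such a design, a membrane-anchored fluorescent protein of this kind would presumably reveal binding when a differently labelled partner relocalizes to the membrane. The record itself does not name the partner constructs.
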