Features (pLannotate 1.2.2; 11 found; start..end, strand, type, name):
     56..2565    +  promoter       Ac5 promoter: Drosophila melanogaster actin 5C promoter
   2585..2977    +  CDS            Plcd1 (fragment): PLCD1_RAT - Experimental evidence at protein level: Swiss-Prot protein existence level 1. The production of the second messenger molecules diacylglycerol (DAG) and inositol 1,4,5-trisphosphate (IP3) is mediated by activated phosphatidylinositol-specific phospholipase C enzymes (PubMed:16000311). Essential for trophoblast and placental development (By similarity). Binds phosphatidylinositol 4,5-bisphosphate (By similarity). From Rattus norvegicus (Rat).
   2984..3691    +  CDS            mCherry: mCherry is a basic (constitutively fluorescent) red fluorescent protein published in 2004, derived from Discosoma sp.. It is reported to be a very rapidly-maturing monomer with low acid sensitivity.
   3716..4039    +  CDS            FKBP1A: FKB1A_HUMAN - Also known as FKBP1, FKBP12. Experimental evidence at protein level: Swiss-Prot protein existence level 1. Keeps in an inactive conformation TGFBR1, the TGF-beta type I serine/threonine kinase receptor, preventing TGF-beta receptor activation in absence of ligand. Recruits SMAD7 to ACVR1B which prevents the association of SMAD2 and SMAD3 with the activin receptor complex, thereby blocking the activin signal. May modulate the RYR1 calcium channel activity. PPIases accelerate the folding of proteins. It catalyzes the cis-trans isomerization of proline imidic peptide bonds in oligop
   4100..4141    +  CDS            V5 tag: epitope tag from simian virus 5
   4241..4375    -  polyA_signal   SV40 poly(A) signal: SV40 polyadenylation signal
   4398..4482    -  CDS            large T antigen (fragment): large T antigen from SV40 (simian virus 40)
   4483..4930    +  CDS            TcR (fragment): tetracycline efflux protein; tet; confers resistance to tetracycline
   4976..5564    -  rep_origin     ori: high-copy-number ColE1/pMB1/pBR322/pUC origin of replication
   5735..6595    -  CDS            AmpR: β-lactamase; bla; confers resistance to ampicillin, carbenicillin, and related antibiotics
   6596..6700    -  promoter       AmpR promoter: bla
>Addgene plasmid #206459 | pAc5.1-PH-mCherry-human FKBP12 (HK174) | addgene full sequence | sequence record 408001 | Addgene NGS Result
CTTCAAGAATTAATTCTATATTCTAAAAACACAAATGATACTTCTAAAAAAAAATCATGAATGGCATCAA
CTCTGAATCAAATCTTTGCAGATGCACCTACTTCTCATTTCCACTGTCACATCATTTTTCCAGATCTCGC
TGCCTGTTATGTGGCCCACAAACCAAGACACGTTTTATGGCCATTAAAGCTGGCTGATCGTCGCCAAACA
CCAAATACATAATGAATATGTACACATTCGAGAAAGAAGCGATCAAAGAAGCGTCTTCGGGCGGAGTAGG
AGAATGCGGAGGAGAAGGAGAACGAGCTGATCTAGTATCTCTCCACAATCCAATGCCAACTGACCAACTG
GCCATATTCGGAGCAATTTGAAGCCAATTTCCATCGCCTGGCGATCGCTCCATTCTTGGCTATATGTTTT
TCACCGTTACCCGGGGCCATTTTCAAAGACTCGTCGGCAAGATAAGATTGTGTCACTCGCTGTCTCTCTT
CATTTGTCGAAGAATGCTGAGGAATTTCGCGATGACGTCGGCGAGTATTTTGAAGAATGAGAATAATTTG
TATTTATACGAAAATCAGTTAGTGGAATTTTCTACAAAAACATGTTATCTATAGATAATTTTGTTGCAAA
ATATGTTGACTATGACAAAGATTGTATGTATATACCTTTAATGTATTCTCATTTTCTTATGTATTTATAA
TGGCAATGATGATACTGATGATATTTTAAGATGATGCCAGACCAAAAGGCTTGAATTTCTGCGTCTTTTG
CCGAACGCAGTGCATGTGCAATTGTTGTTTTTTGGAATATTCAATTTTCGGACTGTCCGCTTTGATTTCA
GTTTCTTGGCTTATTCAAAAAGCAAAGTAAAGCCAAAAAAGCGAGATGGCAATACCAAATGCGGCAAAAC
GGTAGTGGAAGGAAAGGGGTGCGGGGCAGCGGAAGGAAGGGTGGGGCGGGGCGTGGCGGGGTCTGTGGCT
GGGCGCGACGTCACCGACGTTGGAGCCACTCCTTTGACCATGTGTGCGTGTGTGTATTATTCGTGTCTCG
CCACTCGCCGGTTGTTTTTTTCTTTTTATGCTGCGCTCTCTCTAGCGCCATCTCGCTTACGCATGCTCAA
CGCACCGCATGTTGCCGTTTCCTTTTATGCGTCATTTTGGCTCGAAATAGGCAATTATTTAAACAAAGAT
TAGTCAACGAAAACGCTAAAATAAATAAGTCTACAATATGGTTACTTATTGCCATGTGTGTGCAGCCAAC
GATAGCAACAAAAGCAACAACACAGGTGGCTTTCCCTCTTTCACTTTTTGTTTGCAAGCCGCGTGCGAGC
AAGACGGCACGACCGGCAAACGCAATTACGCTGACAAAGAGCAGACGAAGTTTTGGCGAAAAACATCAAG
GCGCCTGATACGAATGCATTTGCAATAACAATTGCGATATTTAATATTGTTTATGAAGCTGTTTGACTTC
AAAACACACAAAAAAAAAAATAAAACAAATTATTTGAAAGAGAATTAGGAATCGGACGCTTATCGTTAGG
GTAACAACAAGAAATGCTTACTGAGTCACAGCCTCTGGAAAACTGCCGCAAGCCAGAGAGAGAGAGAAAA
AGAGGGAGAGCAGCTTAGACCGCATGTGCTTGTGTGTGAGGCGTCTCTCTCTTCGTCTCTGTTGCGCAAA
CGCATAGACTGCACTGAAAAAATCGATTACCTATTTTTTATGAATGAATATTTGCACTATTACTATTCAA
AACTATTAAGATAGCAATCACATTCAATAGCCAAATACTATACCACCTGAGCGATGCAACGAAATGATCA
ATTTGAGCAAAAATGCTGCATATTTAGGACGGCATCATTATAGAAATGCTTCTTGCTGTGTACTTTTCTC
TCGTCTGGCAGCTGTTTCGCCGTTATTGTTAAAACCGGCTTAAGTTAGGTGTGTTTTCTACGACTAGTGA
ATGCCCTACTAGAAGATGTGTGTTGCACAAAATGTCCCTGGAATAACCAATTTGAAGTGCAGATAGCAGT
AAACGTAAGCTAATATGAATATTATTTAACTGTAATGTTTTAATATCGCTGGACATTACTAATAAACCCA
CTATAAACACATGTACATATGTATGTTTTGGCATACAATGAGTAGTTGGGGAAAAAATGTGTAAAAGCAC
CGTGACCATCACAGCATAAAGATAACCAGCTGAAGTATCGAATATGAGTAACCCCCAAATTGAATCACAT
GCCGCAACTGATAGGACCCATGGAAGTACACTCTTCATGGCGATATACAAGACACACACAAGCACGAACA
CCCAGTTGCGGAGGAAATTCTCCGTAAATGAAAACCCAATCGGCGAACAATTCATACCCATATATGGTAA
AAGTTTTGAACGCGACTTGAGAGCGGAGAGCATTGCGGCTGATAAGGTTTTAGCGCTAAGCGGGCTTTAT
AAAACGGGCTGCGGGACCAGTTTTCATATCACTACCGTTTGAGTTCTTGTGCTGTGTGGATACTCCTCCC
GACACAAAGCCGCTCCATCAGCCAGCAGTCGTCTAATCCAGAGACCCCGGATCGGGGTACCAACATGCAC
GGTCTCCAGGATGATCCAGATCTGCAGGCTCTGCTGAAAGGTTCTCAGCTCCTCAAAGTCAAAAGCAGCT
CCTGGCGTCGTGAACGCTTCTACAAACTGCAGGAGGACTGCAAAACCATCTGGCAGGAATCCCGTAAAGT
AATGCGCTCCCCAGAGTCTCAGCTCTTCAGCATTGAGGACATTCAGGAGGTACGTATGGGTCACCGTACC
GAAGGTCTGGAGAAATTCGCTCGCGATATCCCAGAAGATCGCTGCTTCTCTATCGTCTTCAAAGACCAGC
GCAACACCCTGGATCTGATTGCTCCATCTCCAGCAGATGCTCAGCACTGGGTTCAGGGTCTCCGCAAAAT
CATTCACCACTCCGGTTCTATGGACCAGCGTCAGAAAGGTACCATGGTGAGCAAGGGCGAGGAGGATAAC
ATGGCCATCATCAAGGAGTTCATGCGCTTCAAGGTGCACATGGAGGGCTCCGTGAACGGCCACGAGTTCG
AGATCGAGGGCGAGGGCGAGGGCCGCCCCTACGAGGGCACCCAGACCGCCAAGCTGAAGGTGACCAAGGG
TGGCCCCCTGCCCTTCGCCTGGGACATCCTGTCCCCTCAGTTCATGTACGGCTCCAAGGCCTACGTGAAG
CACCCCGCCGACATCCCCGACTACTTGAAGCTGTCCTTCCCCGAGGGCTTCAAGTGGGAGCGCGTGATGA
ACTTCGAGGACGGCGGCGTGGTGACCGTGACCCAGGACTCCTCCCTGCAGGACGGCGAGTTCATCTACAA
GGTGAAGCTGCGCGGCACCAACTTCCCCTCCGACGGCCCCGTAATGCAGAAGAAGACCATGGGCTGGGAG
GCCTCCTCCGAGCGGATGTACCCCGAGGACGGCGCCCTGAAGGGCGAGATCAAGCAGAGGCTGAAGCTGA
AGGACGGCGGCCACTACGACGCTGAGGTCAAGACCACCTACAAGGCCAAGAAGCCCGTGCAGCTGCCCGG
CGCCTACAACGTCAACATCAAGTTGGACATCACCTCCCACAACGAGGACTACACCATCGTGGAACAGTAC
GAACGCGCCGAGGGCCGCCACTCCACCGGCGGCATGGACGAGCTGTACAAGCCAAGCTTGAATTCTGCAA
CGTGCATGGGAGTGCAGGTGGAAACCATCTCCCCAGGAGACGGGCGCACCTTCCCCAAGCGCGGCCAGAC
CTGCGTGGTGCACTACACCGGGATGCTTGAAGATGGAAAGAAATTTGATTCCTCCCGGGACAGAAACAAG
CCCTTTAAGTTTATGCTAGGCAAGCAGGAGGTGATCCGAGGCTGGGAAGAAGGGGTTGCCCAGATGAGTG
TGGGTCAGAGAGCCAAACTGACTATATCTCCAGATTATGCCTATGGTGCCACTGGGCACCCAGGCATCAT
CCCACCACATGCCACTCTCGTCTTCGATGTGGAGCTTCTAAAACTGGAATAGGCATGAGATATCCAGCAC
AGTGGCGGCCGCTCGAGTCTAGAGGGCCCGCGGTTCGAAGGTAAGCCTATCCCTAACCCTCTCCTCGGTC
TCGATTCTACGCGTACCGGTCATCATCACCATCACCATTGAGTTTAAACCCGCTGATCAGCCTCGACTGT
GCCTTCTAAGGCCTGAGCTCGCTGATCAGCCTCGATCGAGGATCCAGACATGATAAGATACATTGATGAG
TTTGGACAAACCACAACTAGAATGCAGTGAAAAAAATGCTTTATTTGTGAAATTTGTGATGCTATTGCTT
TATTTGTAACCATTATAAGCTGCAATAAACAAGTTAACAACAACAATTGCATTCATTTTATGTTTCAGGT
TCAGGGGGAGGTGTGGGAGGTTTTTTAAAGCAAGTAAAACCTCTACAAATGTGGTATGGCTGATTATGAT
CAGTCGACCGATGCCCTTGAGAGCCTTCAACCCAGTCAGCTCCTTCCGGTGGGCGCGGGGCATGACTATC
GTCGCCGCACTTATGACTGTCTTCTTTATCATGCAACTCGTAGGACAGGTGCCGGCAGCGCTCTGGGTCA
TTTTCGGCGAGGACCGCTTTCGCTGGAGCGCGACGATGATCGGCCTGTCGCTTGCGGTATTCGGAATCTT
GCACGCCCTCGCTCAAGCCTTCGTCACTGGTCCCGCCACCAAACGTTTCGGCGAGAAGCAGGCCATTATC
GCCGGCATGGCGGCCGACGCGCTGGGCTACGTCTTGCTGGCGTTCGCGACGCGAGGCTGGATGGCCTTCC
CCATTATGATTCTTCTCGCTTCCGGCGGCATCGGGATGCCCGCGTTGCAGGCCATGCTGTCCAGGCAGGT
AGATGACGACCATCAGGGACAGCTTCAAGGCCAGCAAAAGGCCAGGAACCGTAAAAAGGCCGCGTTGCTG
GCGTTTTTCCATAGGCTCCGCCCCCCTGACGAGCATCACAAAAATCGATGCTCAAGTCAGAGGTGGCGAA
ACCCGACAGGACTATAAAGATACCAGGCGTTTCCCCCTGGAAGCTCCCTCGTGCGCTCTCCTGTTCCGAC
CCTGCCGCTTACCGGATACCTGTCCGCCTTTCTCCCTTCGGGAAGCGTGGCGCTTTCTCATAGCTCACGC
TGTAGGTATCTCAGTTCGGTGTAGGTCGTTCGCTCCAAGCTGGGCTGTGTGCACGAACCCCCCGTTCAGC
CCGACCGCTGCGCCTTATCCGGTAACTATCGTCTTGAGTCCAACCCGGTAAGACACGACTTATCGCCACT
GGCAGCAGCCACTGGTAACAGGATTAGCAGAGCGAGGTATGTAGGCGGTGCTACAGAGTTCTTGAAGTGG
TGGCCTAACTACGGCTACACTAGAAGGACAGTATTTGGTATCTGCGCTCTGCTGAAGCCAGTTACCTTCG
GAAAAAGAGTTGGTAGCTCTTGATCCGGCAAACAAACCACCGCTGGTAGCGGTGGTTTTTTTGTTTGCAA
GCAGCAGATTACGCGCAGAAAAAAAGGATCTCAAGAAGATCCTTTGATCTTTTCTACGGGGTCTGACGCT
CAGTGGAACGAAAACTCACGTTAAGGGATTTTGGTCATGAGATTATCAAAAAGGATCTTCACCTAGATCC
TTTTAAATTAAAAATGAAGTTTTAAATCAATCTAAAGTATATATGAGTAAACTTGGTCTGACAGTTACCA
ATGCTTAATCAGTGAGGCACCTATCTCAGCGATCTGTCTATTTCGTTCATCCATAGTTGCCTGACTCCCC
GTCGTGTAGATAACTACGATACGGGAGGGCTTACCATCTGGCCCCAGTGCTGCAATGATACCGCGAGACC
CACGCTCACCGGCTCCAGATTTATCAGCAATAAACCAGCCAGCCGGAAGGGCCGAGCGCAGAAGTGGTCC
TGCAACTTTATCCGCCTCCATCCAGTCTATTAATTGTTGCCGGGAAGCTAGAGTAAGTAGTTCGCCAGTT
AATAGTTTGCGCAACGTTGTTGCCATTGCTGCAGGCATCGTGGTGTCACGCTCGTCGTTTGGTATGGCTT
CATTCAGCTCCGGTTCCCAACGATCAAGGCGAGTTACATGATCCCCCATGTTGTGCAAAAAAGCGGTTAG
CTCCTTCGGTCCTCCGATCGTTGTCAGAAGTAAGTTGGCCGCAGTGTTATCACTCATGGTTATGGCAGCA
CTGCATAATTCTCTTACTGTCATGCCATCCGTAAGATGCTTTTCTGTGACTGGTGAGTACTCAACCAAGT
CATTCTGAGAATAGTGTATGCGGCGACCGAGTTGCTCTTGCCCGGCGTCAACACGGGATAATACCGCGCC
ACATAGCAGAACTTTAAAAGTGCTCATCATTGGAAAACGTTCTTCGGGGCGAAAACTCTCAAGGATCTTA
CCGCTGTTGAGATCCAGTTCGATGTAACCCACTCGTGCACCCAACTGATCTTCAGCATCTTTTACTTTCA
CCAGCGTTTCTGGGTGAGCAAAAACAGGAAGGCAAAATGCCGCAAAAAAGGGAATAAGGGCGACACGGAA
ATGTTGAATACTCATACTCTTCCTTTTTCAATATTATTGAAGCATTTATCAGGGTTATTGTCTCATGAGC
GGATACATATTTGAATGTATTTAGAAAAATAAACAAATAGGGGTTCCGCGCACATTTCCCCGAAAAGTGC
CACCTGACGTCTAAGAAACCATTATTATCATGACATTAACCTATAAAAATAGGCGTATCACGAGGCCCTT
TCGT
