>Addgene plasmid #206459 | pAc5.1-PH-mCherry-human FKBP12 (HK174) | depositor partial sequence | sequence record 401736 | human FKBP
ATGGGAGTGCAGGTGGAAACCATCTCCCCAGGAGACGGGCGCACCTTCCCCAAGCGCGGCCAGACCTGCG
TGGTGCACTACACCGGGATGCTTGAAGATGGAAAGAAATTTGATTCCTCCCGGGACAGAAACAAGCCCTT
TAAGTTTATGCTAGGCAAGCAGGAGGTGATCCGAGGCTGGGAAGAAGGGGTTGCCCAGATGAGTGTGGGT
CAGAGAGCCAAACTGACTATATCTCCAGATTATGCCTATGGTGCCACTGGGCACCCAGGCATCATCCCAC
CACATGCCACTCTCGTCTTCGATGTGGAGCTTCTAAAACTGGAA
